Addgene plasmid #53364: pCBFD1/HBFD1Bad
Purpose: Will convert beta-carotene into astaxanthin in E. coli when expression of the hbfd1 cDNA is induced with arabinose. Use with pAC-BETA or pAC-BETAipi.
Depositing lab: Francis X Cunningham Jr. Depositing organization: University of Maryland, College Park. Publication: Elucidation of the pathway to astaxanthin in the flowers of Adonis aestivalis. Cunningham FX Jr, Gantt E. Plant Cell. 2011 Aug;23(8):3055-69. doi: 10.1105/tpc.111.086827. Epub 2011 Aug 23. PubMed 21862704.
Backbone
  Vector backbone: pHBFD1Bad
  Backbone manufacturer: Francis X. Cunningham, Jr.
  Backbone size w/o insert (bp): 5271
  Total vector size (bp): 6707
  Modifications to backbone: To make pCBFD1/HBFD1Bad, the cbfd1 cDNA was excised from pCBFD1 as a PvuII-XhoI fragment and ligated into pHBFD1Bad that had been digested with KpnI, blunted with the Klenow enzyme, purified by phenol/chloroform extraction, and then digested with XhoI and gel purified.
  Vector type: Bacterial Expression
Growth in bacteria
  Bacterial resistance: Ampicillin, 100 μg/mL
  Growth temperature: 37°C
  Growth strain: XL1 Blue
  Growth instructions: For production of astaxanthin, introduce this plasmid into E. coli strain TOP10 that already contains plasmid pAC-BETA or pAC-BETAipi, induce expression of the hbfd1 cDNA with arabinose (0.1% is satisfactory), and grow in liquid culture on a platform shaker at 28 degrees Celsius in darkness for 2-3 days.
  Copy number: High Copy
Gene/Insert
  Gene/Insert name: cbfd1 (alt names: AdKeto1; carotenoid β-ring 4-dehydrogenase)
  Species: Adonis aestivalis
  Insert size (bp): 1457
  GenBank ID: AY644757.1
  Promoter: lac
  Cloning method: Restriction Enzyme; 5′ cloning site PvuII (destroyed during cloning); 3′ cloning site XhoI (not destroyed)
  Sequencing primers: 5′ none; 3′ none
Terms and licenses: Academic/Nonprofit Terms; Industry Terms: Not Available to Industry
How to cite: pCBFD1/HBFD1Bad was a gift from Francis X Cunningham Jr (Addgene plasmid # 53364 ; http://n2t.net/addgene:53364 ; RRID:Addgene_53364)
