[The description below was written by a language model from this plasmid's Addgene catalogue record and pLannotate feature annotations shown in this document.]
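Description:
pCBFD1/HBFD1Bad is a 6.7 kb bacterial expression plasmid that carries two Adonis aestivalis cDNAs needed to convert beta-carotene into the ketocarotenoid astaxanthin in E. coli. It was built on pHBFD1Bad, an arabinose-inducible vector that already holds the hbfd1 cDNA. The annotated backbone elements are the araBAD promoter, the divergently transcribed araC regulator gene, and rrnB T1/T2 terminators. The plasmid replicates from a high-copy ColE1/pMB1-type origin (with a bom site and only a remnant of rop) and is selected with ampicillin through the bla gene.

The added insert is cbfd1 (also called AdKeto1), encoding carotenoid β-ring 4-dehydrogenase. It was moved from pCBFD1 as a roughly 1.46 kb PvuII–XhoI fragment that brought its own regulatory region with it: a CAP binding site, lac promoter and lac operator, plus a T3 promoter and part of a pBluescript polylinker. This cassette lies on the opposite strand to the araBAD unit. The automated annotation labels the cbfd1 coding region as a fragment of a Capsicum β-carotene hydroxylase, which is presumably a homology-based match rather than its actual source. The hbfd1 cDNA is not annotated at all, though it presumably occupies the unlabelled stretch downstream of the araBAD promoter.

In use, cbfd1 is expressed from the lac promoter while hbfd1 is switched on with arabinose. The plasmid is meant to be introduced into cells that already contain a compatible beta-carotene-producing plasmid, pAC-BETA or pAC-BETAipi, so that the substrate is made in vivo and astaxanthin accumulates. This makes it a tool for reconstituting and studying the Adonis astaxanthin pathway in a heterologous host.
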