Features (pLannotate 1.2.2; 17 found; start..end, strand, type, name):
      1..285     +  promoter       araBAD promoter: araBAD; promoter of the L-arabinose operon of E. coli; the araC regulatory gene is transcribed in the opposite direction (Guzman et al., 1995)
   1855..2691    -  CDS            CA1 (fragment): BCH1_CAPAN - Also known as CrtZ-2 From Capsicum annuum (Capsicum pepper).
   2778..2838    -  misc_feature   MCS (fragment): pBluescript multiple cloning site
   2851..2869    -  promoter       T3 promoter: promoter for bacteriophage T3 RNA polymerase
   2914..2930    -  protein_bind   lac operator: The lac repressor binds to the lac operator to inhibit transcription in E. coli. This inhibition can be relieved by adding lactose or isopropyl-β-D-thiogalactopyranoside (IPTG). lac repressor encoded by lacI
   2938..2968    -  promoter       lac promoter: promoter for the E. coli lac operon
   2983..3004    -  protein_bind   CAP binding site: CAP binding activates transcription in the presence of cAMP. E. coli catabolite activator protein
   3017..3056    -  CDS            lacI (fragment): lac repressor; lacI; The lac repressor binds to the lac operator to inhibit transcription in E. coli. This inhibition can be relieved by adding lactose or isopropyl-β-D-thiogalactopyranoside (IPTG).
   3159..3274    +  ncRNA          5S rRNA: Accession: RF00001 - 5S ribosomal RNA
   3278..3364    +  terminator     rrnB T1 terminator: Escherichia coli rrnB; transcription terminator T1 from the E. coli rrnB gene
   3456..3483    +  terminator     rrnB T2 terminator: transcription terminator T2 from the E. coli rrnB gene
   3502..3593    +  promoter       AmpR promoter: bla
   3594..4454    +  CDS            AmpR: β-lactamase; bla; confers resistance to ampicillin, carbenicillin, and related antibiotics
   4625..5213    +  rep_origin     ori: high-copy-number ColE1/pMB1/pBR322/pUC origin of replication
   5399..5539    -  misc_feature   bom: basis of mobility region from pBR322
   5641..5681    -  CDS            rop (fragment): Rop protein, which maintains plasmids at low copy number; rop
   5803..6681    -  CDS            araC: L-arabinose regulatory protein; araC
>Addgene plasmid #53364 | pCBFD1/HBFD1Bad | depositor full sequence | sequence record 83480 | pCBFD1/HBFD1Bad sequence 6707 bps
AAGAAACCAATTGTCCATATTGCATCAGACATTGCCGTCACTGCGTCTTTTACTGGCTCTTCTCGCTAAC
CAAACCGGTAACCCCGCTTATTAAAAGCATTCTGTAACAAAGCGGGACCAAAGCCATGACAAAAACGCGT
AACAAAAGTGTCTATAATCACGGCAGAAAAGTCCACATTGATTATTTGCACGGCGTCACACTTTGCTATG
CCATAGCATTTTTATCCATAAGATTAGCGGATCCTACCTGACGCTTTTTATCGCAACTCTCTACTGTTTC
TCCATACCCGTTTTTTGGGCTAACAGGAGGAATTAACCATGGCTCCTGTTCTCCTTGGATTGAAACCAAC
TCTCTCCACTGGAAGCGTCGTCAAAGAGACTAATGTAGGAAGCACACTTGCTAGTCCCCTTAACAAAACC
CAGAATTCAAGGGTTTTGGTTTTGGGCGGAACAGGGAAGGTCGGTGGTTCCACAGCTTTGGCTCTCTCCA
AGTTCTCACCTGACCTCAGGCTTGTGATTGGAGGTCGAAACAGGGAGAAAGGTGATGCTGTAGTGTCTAA
ACTAGGAGAAAACTCCGAGTTTGTTGAAGTCAACGTTGACAGTGTGAGATCTTTAGAATCTGCTCTCGAA
GATGTGGACCTTGTAGTTCATGCAGCTGGACCTTTTCAACAAGCGGAGAAGTGCACTGTTCTAGAAGCTG
CAATATCTACCAGGACGGCCTATGTGGATGTATGTGATAATACAAGTTATTCCATGCAAGCAAAGTCTTT
TCATGATAAAGCAGTGGCTGCCAACGTTCCTGCCATAACAACTGCTGGAATTTTCCCTGGAGTGAGCAAT
GTGATAGCAGCTGAGCTAGTGCGATCAGCAAGAGATGAAAACACTGAACCTCAAAGACTAAGATTCTCCT
ATTTTACCGCGGGTTCTGGTGGTGCTGGTCCAACGTCGTTAGTTACTAGCTTCTTGCTTCTTGGTGAAGA
GGTTGTTGCTTACAGTGAAGGCGAAAAAGTCGAATTAAAGCCTTATACAGGGAAGCTTAACATTGACTTC
GGGAAGGGAGTTGGGAAAAGAGACGTTTATTTGTGGAACTTGCCGGAAGTAAGAAGTGGTCATGAGATCT
TAGGAGTACCAACTGTGAGTGCTCGATTCGGTACTGCACCTTTCTTCTGGAATTGGGCGATGGTAGCTAT
GACAACTCTCCTTCCTCCTGGTATTCTGAGAGACAGAAATAAAATCGGAATGTTGGCAAATTTTGTGTAC
CCTTCTGTACAAATTTTTGATGGGATTGCAGGAGAATGTCTTGCAATGCGGGTTGATTTAGAGTGCGCAA
ATGGGCGCAATACTTTTGGTATACTCAGTCATGAACGTCTCTCTGTATTAGTGGGAACTTCAACTGCGGT
GTTTGCTATGGCAATTCTTGAAGGAAGTACGCAGCCTGGAGTTTGGTTTCCAGAAGAGCCTGGAGGGATT
GCAATAAGTGACAGAGAGTTACTTCTACAACGAGCATCACAAGGAGCGATTAACTTCATTATGAAGCAGT
AGAGTAATAGATTGGATTATTCATTATGTAGCCCAGATCTGAATTCGTCGACAAGCTTCTCGAGTTTTTT
TTGCTTTAATTAATATATATTGATATTGATCACCAGATAAAACTACAAACTCTAATTTTTATTTTTAATA
ATGGAATTCCACAACAATAGATTTGGCCTTTGTAACCGTAACTCCGCGACCTATACATCAAAAAAAAATT
CTAAAAAAGAGTATGGTAACTTTGAATTACTACAACGACACAAATGTGTGACTTGTAACACCGATAAACT
AAAACCTCATAAATGTAAAAGAGTTGATTCATGTAGATGATTGCGTTCGTTTAGCTGTACGACTGATCAC
CCTCTCCAATTCTTCAGTGCCTCCTCTTACTTCTTCCAATTCCTGGGGTCCAAGGAACAGGCCAAATGGT
ACACCCTGAAATTTTCCTGAGTGATGGATTTGGTGAGCTGCAGCCAGCTTGTGGAAATAAGGGACGTTTG
CAATAAGCCCTACTGGGAACCTTCGGTGTGAAAGGCCATTGTGAAGAAAAATGTAAGCCATGCCACAGAC
TGTCGTTCCAAGACCGGTACCAAAGCAGGCTCCAGGAAGGAGGCCTTCATTTGAGAATCCATAATTGATA
AGAGCAATAGCAGGAAGCGCGTTAATAATAGCAAACACATCATTGAACTCGAAGCGGCCTTTTCGTGACC
TATGGTGAGACTTGTGAATGTACCACAAAGAATCGTGCCAGAGTTCTTTGTGAACCCATCCTGACAAAAA
TTCCGTGCCAATCGCAGCAGCAACAAAGGCGGCAAACGTAATCCCCATTTCTGCGACAGGAATATCTCCA
CACTCCATTAGCCGTGAAAACTTGAAGTAAACAGCAGGTCCGATCATTGAAAGGATCCCAAGACAAGATA
CGGGTGCGACAATGGAGCCAGTGGACCGTCTTGATTGTTTCCCCCCTAGCGTTTTCTTTATATGAATTAT
GCCAGAATCCGTCTGTTCTATTAGTTCTTCCTCGTTCTCTTCCTCTTCTTCAATTTGAGGAATATCAAGG
TTCCTTGTTCTCTCTGCAACAGAGCAGATACATGCAGCACGATGTGTCTTTTTCTTTCTCATAGGCGACT
CCACCACAACTGGAGAGAAGAGCAAACATGGGCGGTTGAGAATGTCTTGTTTTGAGTGCAACAAGAGATT
CTTGTGGAAAGAATAACTTGTACTGAACACTGAGATTGCTCTCGTGCCGAATTCCTGCAGCCCGGGGGAT
CCACTAGTTCTAGAGCGGCCGCCACCGCGGTGGAGCTCCAGCTTTTGTTCCCTTTAGTGAGGGTTAATTT
CGAGCTTGGCGTAATCATGGTCATAGCTGTTTCCTGTGTGAAATTGTTATCCGCTCACAATTCCACACAA
CATACGAGCCGGAAGCATAAAGTGTAAAGCCTGGGGTGCCTAATGAGTGAGCTAACTCACATTAATTGCG
TTGCGCTCACTGCCCGCTTTCCAGTCGGGAAACCTGTCGTGCCAGCATATGGGAATTCGAAGCTTGGCTG
TTTTGGCGGATGAGAGAAGATTTTCAGCCTGATACAGATTAAATCAGAACGCAGAAGCGGTCTGATAAAA
CAGAATTTGCCTGGCGGCAGTAGCGCGGTGGTCCCACCTGACCCCATGCCGAACTCAGAAGTGAAACGCC
GTAGCGCCGATGGTAGTGTGGGGTCTCCCCATGCGAGAGTAGGGAACTGCCAGGCATCAAATAAAACGAA
AGGCTCAGTCGAAAGACTGGGCCTTTCGTTTTATCTGTTGTTTGTCGGTGAACGCTCTCCTGAGTAGGAC
AAATCCGCCGGGAGCGGATTTGAACGTTGCGAAGCAACGGCCCGGAGGGTGGCGGGCAGGACGCCCGCCA
TAAACTGCCAGGCATCAAATTAAGCAGAAGGCCATCCTGACGGATGGCCTTTTTGCGTTTCTACAAACTC
TTTTGTTTATTTTTCTAAATACATTCAAATATGTATCCGCTCATGAGACAATAACCCTGATAAATGCTTC
AATAATATTGAAAAAGGAAGAGTATGAGTATTCAACATTTCCGTGTCGCCCTTATTCCCTTTTTTGCGGC
ATTTTGCCTTCCTGTTTTTGCTCACCCAGAAACGCTGGTGAAAGTAAAAGATGCTGAAGATCAGTTGGGT
GCACGAGTGGGTTACATCGAACTGGATCTCAACAGCGGTAAGATCCTTGAGAGTTTTCGCCCCGAAGAAC
GTTTTCCAATGATGAGCACTTTTAAAGTTCTGCTATGTGGCGCGGTATTATCCCGTGTTGACGCCGGGCA
AGAGCAACTCGGTCGCCGCATACACTATTCTCAGAATGACTTGGTTGAGTACTCACCAGTCACAGAAAAG
CATCTTACGGATGGCATGACAGTAAGAGAATTATGCAGTGCTGCCATAACCATGAGTGATAACACTGCGG
CCAACTTACTTCTGACAACGATCGGAGGACCGAAGGAGCTAACCGCTTTTTTGCACAACATGGGGGATCA
TGTAACTCGCCTTGATCGTTGGGAACCGGAGCTGAATGAAGCCATACCAAACGACGAGCGTGACACCACG
ATGCCTGTAGCAATGGCAACAACGTTGCGCAAACTATTAACTGGCGAACTACTTACTCTAGCTTCCCGGC
AACAATTAATAGACTGGATGGAGGCGGATAAAGTTGCAGGACCACTTCTGCGCTCGGCCCTTCCGGCTGG
CTGGTTTATTGCTGATAAATCTGGAGCCGGTGAGCGTGGGTCTCGCGGTATCATTGCAGCACTGGGGCCA
GATGGTAAGCCCTCCCGTATCGTAGTTATCTACACGACGGGGAGTCAGGCAACTATGGATGAACGAAATA
GACAGATCGCTGAGATAGGTGCCTCACTGATTAAGCATTGGTAACTGTCAGACCAAGTTTACTCATATAT
ACTTTAGATTGATTTAAAACTTCATTTTTAATTTAAAAGGATCTAGGTGAAGATCCTTTTTGATAATCTC
ATGACCAAAATCCCTTAACGTGAGTTTTCGTTCCACTGAGCGTCAGACCCCGTAGAAAAGATCAAAGGAT
CTTCTTGAGATCCTTTTTTTCTGCGCGTAATCTGCTGCTTGCAAACAAAAAAACCACCGCTACCAGCGGT
GGTTTGTTTGCCGGATCAAGAGCTACCAACTCTTTTTCCGAAGGTAACTGGCTTCAGCAGAGCGCAGATA
CCAAATACTGTCCTTCTAGTGTAGCCGTAGTTAGGCCACCACTTCAAGAACTCTGTAGCACCGCCTACAT
ACCTCGCTCTGCTAATCCTGTTACCAGTGGCTGCTGCCAGTGGCGATAAGTCGTGTCTTACCGGGTTGGA
CTCAAGACGATAGTTACCGGATAAGGCGCAGCGGTCGGGCTGAACGGGGGGTTCGTGCACACAGCCCAGC
TTGGAGCGAACGACCTACACCGAACTGAGATACCTACAGCGTGAGCTATGAGAAAGCGCCACGCTTCCCG
AAGGGAGAAAGGCGGACAGGTATCCGGTAAGCGGCAGGGTCGGAACAGGAGAGCGCACGAGGGAGCTTCC
AGGGGGAAACGCCTGGTATCTTTATAGTCCTGTCGGGTTTCGCCACCTCTGACTTGAGCGTCGATTTTTG
TGATGCTCGTCAGGGGGGCGGAGCCTATGGAAAAACGCCAGCAACGCGGCCTTTTTACGGTTCCTGGCCT
TTTGCTGGCCTTTTGCTCACATGTTCTTTCCTGCGTTATCCCCTGATTCTGTGGATAACCGTATTACCGC
CTTTGAGTGAGCTGATACCGCTCGCCGCAGCCGAACGACCGAGCGCAGCGAGTCAGTGAGCGAGGAAGCG
GAAGAGCGCCTGATGCGGTATTTTCTCCTTACGCATCTGTGCGGTATTTCACACCGCATATGGTGCACTC
TCAGTACAATCTGCTCTGATGCCGCATAGTTAAGCCAGTATACACTCCGCTATCGCTACGTGACTGGGTC
ATGGCTGCGCCCCGACACCCGCCAACACCCGCTGACGCGCCCTGACGGGCTTGTCTGCTCCCGGCATCCG
CTTACAGACAAGCTGTGACCGTCTCCGGGAGCTGCATGTGTCAGAGGTTTTCACCGTCATCACCGAAACG
CGCGAGGCAGCAGATCAATTCGCGCGCGAAGGCGAAGCGGCATGCATAATGTGCCTGTCAAATGGACGAA
GCAGGGATTCTGCAAACCCTATGCTACTCCGTCAAGCCGTCAATTGTCTGATTCGTTACCAATTATGACA
ACTTGACGGCTACATCATTCACTTTTTCTTCACAACCGGCACGGAACTCGCTCGGGCTGGCCCCGGTGCA
TTTTTTAAATACCCGCGAGAAATAGAGTTGATCGTCAAAACCAACATTGCGACCGACGGTGGCGATAGGC
ATCCGGGTGGTGCTCAAAAGCAGCTTCGCCTGGCTGATACGTTGGTCCTCGCGCCAGCTTAAGACGCTAA
TCCCTAACTGCTGGCGGAAAAGATGTGACAGACGCGACGGCGACAAGCAAACATGCTGTGCGACGCTGGC
GATATCAAAATTGCTGTCTGCCAGGTGATCGCTGATGTACTGACAAGCCTCGCGTACCCGATTATCCATC
GGTGGATGGAGCGACTCGTTAATCGCTTCCATGCGCCGCAGTAACAATTGCTCAAGCAGATTTATCGCCA
GCAGCTCCGAATAGCGCCCTTCCCCTTGCCCGGCGTTAATGATTTGCCCAAACAGGTCGCTGAAATGCGG
CTGGTGCGCTTCATCCGGGCGAAAGAACCCCGTATTGGCAAATATTGACGGCCAGTTAAGCCATTCATGC
CAGTAGGCGCGCGGACGAAAGTAAACCCACTGGTGATACCATTCGCGAGCCTCCGGATGACGACCGTAGT
GATGAATCTCTCCTGGCGGGAACAGCAAAATATCACCCGGTCGGCAAACAAATTCTCGTCCCTGATTTTT
CACCACCCCCTGACCGCGAATGGTGAGATTGAGAATATAACCTTTCATTCCCAGCGGTCGGTCGATAAAA
AAATCGAGATAACCGTTGGCCTCAATCGGCGTTAAACCCGCCACCAGATGGGCATTAAACGAGTATCCCG
GCAGCAGGGGATCATTTTGCGCTTCAGCCATACTTTTCATACTCCCGCCATTCAGAG
