>Addgene plasmid #53364 | pCBFD1/HBFD1Bad | addgene partial sequence | sequence record 91306 | pBAD-F 5'-ATGCCATAGCATTTTTATCC-3'
ACTCTCTACTGTTTCTCCATACCCGTTTTTTGGGCTAACAGGAGGAATTAACCATGGCTCCTGTTCTCCT
TGGATTGAAACCAACTCTCTCCACTGGAAGCGTCGTCAAAGAGACTAATGTAGGAAGCACACTTGCTAGT
CCCCTTAACAAAACCCAGAATTCAAGGGTTTTGGTTTTGGGCGGAACAGGGAAGGTCGGTGGTTCCACAG
CTTTGGCTCTCTCCAAGTTCTCACCTGACCTCAGGCTTGTGATTGGAGGTCGAAACAGGGAGAAAGGTGA
TGCTGTAGTGTCTAAACTAGGAGAAAACTCCGAGTTTGTTGAAGTCAACGTTGACAGTGTGAGATCTTTA
GAATCTGCTCTCGAAGATGTGGACCTTGTAGTTCATGCAGCTGGACCTTTTCAACAAGCGGAGAAGTGCA
CTGTTCTAGAAGCTGCAATATCTACCAGGACGGCCTATGTGGATGTATGTGATAATACAAGTTATTCCAT
GCAAGCAAAGTCTTTTCATGATAAAGCAGTGGCTGCCAACGTTCCTGCCATAACAACTGCTGGAATTTTC
CCTGGAGTGAGCAATGTGATAGCAGCTGAGCTAGTGCGATCAGCAAGAGATGAAAACACTGAACCTCAAA
GACTAAGATTCTCCTATTTTACCGCGGGTTCTGGTGGTGCTGGTCCAACGTCGTTAGTTACTAGCTTCTT
GCTTCTTGGTGAA
