>Addgene plasmid #53364 | pCBFD1/HBFD1Bad | addgene partial sequence | sequence record 91333 | pBluescript-SK 5'-tctagaactagtggatc-3'
ATCTCAGTGTTCAGTACAAGTTATTCTTTCCACAAGAATCTCTTGTTGCACTCAAAACAAGACATTCTCA
ACCGCCCATGTTTGCTCTTCTCTCCAGTTGTGGTGGAGTCGCCTATGAGAAAGAAAAAGACACATCGTGC
TGCATGTATCTGCTCTGTTGCAGAGAGAACAAGGAACCTTGATATTCCTCAAATTGAAGAAGAGGAAGAG
AACGAGGAAGAACTAATAGAACAGACGGATTCTGGCATAATTCATATAAAGAAAACGCTAGGGGGGAAAC
AATCAAGACGGTCCACTGGCTCCATTGTCGCACCCGTATCTTGTCTTGGGATCCTTTCAATGATCGGACC
TGCTGTTTACTTCAAGTTTTCACGGCTAATGGAGTGTGGAGATATTCCTGTCGCAGAAATGGGGATTACG
TTTGCCGCCTTTGTTGCTGCTGCGATTGGCACGGAATTTTTGTCAGGATGGGTTCACAAAGAACTCTGGC
ACGATTCTTTGTGGTACATTCACAAGTCTCACCATAGGTCACGAAAAGGCCGCTTCGAGTTCAATGATGT
GTTTGCTATTATTAACGCGCTTCCTGCTATTGCTCTTATCAATTATGGATTCTCAAATGAAGGCCTCCTT
CCTGGAGCCTGCTTTGGTACCGGTCTTGGAACGACAGTCTGTGGCATGGCTTACATTTTTCTTCACAATG
GCCTTTCACACCGAAGGTTCCCAGTAGGGCTTATTGCAAACGTCCCTTATTTCCACAAGCTGGCTGCAGC
TCACCAAATCCATCACTCAGGAAAATTTCAGGGTGTACCATTTGGCCTGTTCCTTGGACCCCAGGAATTG
GAAGAAGTAAGAGGAGGCACTGAAGAATTGGAGAGGGTGATCAGTCGTACAGCTAAACGAACGCAATCAT
CTACATGAATCAACTCTT
